Addgene plasmid #168842: pEntry_SARS-CoV-1-nsp10
Purpose: Gateway-compatible Entry vector
Depositing lab: Pascal Falter-Braun. Depositing organization: Helmholtz Munich. Publication: A resource of human coronavirus protein-coding sequences in a flexible, multipurpose Gateway Entry clone collection. Weller B, Lin CW, Pogoutse O, Sauer M, Marin-de la Rosa N, Strobel A, Young V, Knapp JJ, Rayhan A, Falter C, Kim DK, Roth FP, Falter-Braun P. G3 (Bethesda). 2023 Jul 5;13(7):jkad105. doi: 10.1093/g3journal/jkad105. PubMed 37267226.
Backbone
  Vector backbone: pENTR223.1*SfiI
  Backbone size w/o insert (bp): 2800
  Vector type: Gateway-compatible Entry vector
Growth in bacteria
  Bacterial resistance: Spectinomycin, 50 μg/mL
  Growth temperature: 37°C
  Growth strain: DH5alpha
  Copy number: High Copy
Gene/Insert
  Gene/Insert name: SARS-CoV-1-nsp10 (alt name: nsp10)
  Species: Other
  Insert size (bp): 417
  Entrez Gene: ORF1ab (a.k.a. sarsp1)
  Cloning method: Restriction Enzyme; 5′ cloning site SfiI (unknown if destroyed); 3′ cloning site SfiI (unknown if destroyed)
  Sequencing primers: 5′ M13 uni (-21); 3′ M13 rev (-29)
Resource information
  A portion of this plasmid was derived from a plasmid made by: Synthesized by Twist Bioscience
Terms and licenses: Academic/Nonprofit Terms; Industry Terms: Not Available to Industry
Depositor comments: 5'-linker: SfiI-BamHI-ATG-BamHI (GGCCGTCAaggccaggatccatgggatcc), 3'-linker: PacI-TAA-AsiSI-SfiI (cttaatTAAgacgcgatcgcggcctcatGGGCC).
How to cite: pEntry_SARS-CoV-1-nsp10 was a gift from Pascal Falter-Braun (Addgene plasmid # 168842 ; http://n2t.net/addgene:168842 ; RRID:Addgene_168842)
