[The description below was written by a language model from this plasmid's Addgene catalogue record and pLannotate feature annotations shown in this document.]
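Description:
pEntry_SARS-CoV-1-nsp10 is a Gateway-compatible Entry clone built on the pENTR223.1 backbone (about 2.8 kb without insert; the sequenced plasmid is 3,266 nt). It is a bacterial cloning vector rather than an expression vector. It replicates in E. coli at high copy from a ColE1/pUC-type origin and is selected with spectinomycin through the aadA (SmR) aminoglycoside adenylyltransferase gene. That gene appears to be driven by the nearby class 1 integron Pc promoter fragment, given the circular map. Short annotated fragments of GmR, lacI and lacZα are backbone remnants and are not expected to be functional. The rrnB T1 and T2 terminators lie upstream of the cloning region, where they insulate the insert from read-through transcription.

The payload is a 417 bp synthesized coding sequence for non-structural protein 10 (nsp10) of SARS-CoV-1, a mature cleavage product of the ORF1ab/replicase polyprotein. Nsp10 acts as a cofactor that stimulates the nsp14 exoribonuclease and nsp16 2'-O-methyltransferase activities, and so contributes to viral mRNA cap methylation. The ORF was inserted by SfiI cloning and sits between attL1 and attL2, so an LR Clonase reaction can move it directionally into any attR-containing destination vector. According to the depositor, the 5' linker supplies an ATG flanked by BamHI sites. This matters because nsp10 has no native start codon. The 3' linker provides a TAA stop between PacI and AsiSI sites, an arrangement that suggests the start or stop could be removed by restriction digestion, although the record does not state this. A T7 promoter lies outside attL2, facing toward the insert, and M13 primer sites allow sequence verification. The plasmid belongs to a collection of human coronavirus ORF Entry clones intended as a flexible source for generating expression, tagging or interaction-assay constructs.
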