Features (pLannotate 1.2.2; 12 found; start..end, strand, type, name):
     66..122     +  CDS            GmR (fragment): gentamycin acetyltransferase; aacC1; confers resistance to gentamycin
    129..920     +  CDS            SmR: aminoglycoside adenylyltransferase (Murphy, 1985); aadA; confers resistance to spectinomycin and streptomycin
   1013..1601    +  rep_origin     ori: high-copy-number ColE1/pMB1/pBR322/pUC origin of replication
   1784..1876    +  CDS            lacI (fragment): lac repressor; lacI; The lac repressor binds to the lac operator to inhibit transcription in E. coli. This inhibition can be relieved by adding lactose or isopropyl-β-D-thiogalactopyranoside (IPTG).
   1931..1958    -  terminator     rrnB T2 terminator: transcription terminator T2 from the E. coli rrnB gene
   2090..2133    +  terminator     rrnB T1 terminator: Escherichia coli rrnB; transcription terminator T1 from the E. coli rrnB gene
   2180..2216    -  CDS            lacZα (fragment): LacZα fragment of β-galactosidase; lacZ fragment
   2232..2328    +  protein_bind   attL1: mutant version of attL; recombination site for the Gateway® LR reaction LR Clonase™
   2361..2777    +  CDS            R1A_SARS (fragment): Experimental evidence at protein level: Swiss-Prot protein existence level 1. [Non-structural protein 10]: Plays a pivotal role in viral transcription by stimulating both nsp14 3'-5' exoribonuclease and nsp16 2'-O-methyltransferase activities. Therefore plays an essential role in viral mRNAs cap methylation. From Severe acute respiratory syndrome coronavirus (SARS-CoV).
   2809..2907    -  protein_bind   attL2: mutant version of attL; recombination site for the Gateway® LR reaction LR Clonase™
   2925..2943    -  promoter       T7 promoter: promoter for bacteriophage T7 RNA polymerase
   3133..3156    +  promoter       Pc promoter (fragment): intI1 (promoter lies within the coding sequence); class 1 integron promoter
>Addgene plasmid #168842 | pEntry_SARS-CoV-1-nsp10 | addgene full sequence | sequence record 479275 | Addgene NGS Result
TTGGGGTACAGTCTATGCCTCGGGCATCCAAGCAGCAAGCGCGTTACGCCGTGGGTCGATGTTTGATGTT
ATGGAGCAGCAACGATGTTACGCAGCAGGGCAGTCGCCCTAAAACAAAGTTAAACATTATGAGGGAAGCG
GTGATCGCCGAAGTATCGACTCAACTATCAGAGGTAGTTGGCGTCATCGAGCGCCATCTCGAACCGACGT
TGCTGGCCGTACATTTGTACGGCTCCGCAGTGGATGGCGGCCTGAAGCCACACAGTGATATTGATTTGCT
GGTTACGGTGACCGTAAGGCTTGATGAAACAACGCGGCGAGCTTTGATCAACGACCTTTTGGAAACTTCG
GCTTCCCCTGGAGAGAGCGAGATTCTCCGCGCTGTAGAAGTCACCATTGTTGTGCACGACGACATCATTC
CGTGGCGTTATCCAGCTAAGCGCGAACTGCAATTTGGAGAATGGCAGCGCAATGACATTCTTGCAGGTAT
CTTCGAGCCAGCCACGATCGACATTGATCTGGCTATCTTGCTGACAAAAGCAAGAGAACATAGCGTTGCC
TTGGTAGGTCCAGCGGCGGAGGAACTCTTTGATCCGGTTCCTGAACAGGATCTATTTGAGGCGCTAAATG
AAACCTTAACGCTATGGAACTCGCCGCCCGACTGGGCTGGCGATGAGCGAAATGTAGTGCTTACGTTGTC
CCGCATTTGGTACAGCGCAGTAACCGGCAAAATCGCGCCGAAGGATGTCGCTGCCGACTGGGCAATGGAG
CGCCTGCCGGCCCAGTATCAGCCCGTCATACTTGAAGCTAGACAGGCTTATCTTGGACAAGAAGAAGATC
GCTTGGCCTCGCGCGCAGATCAGTTGGAAGAATTTGTCCACTACGTGAAAGGCGAGATCACCAAGGTAGT
CGGCAAATAACCCTCGAGCCACCCATGACCAAAATCCCTTAACGTGAGTTACGCGTCGTTCCACTGAGCG
TCAGACCCCGTAGAAAAGATCAAAGGATCTTCTTGAGATCCTTTTTTTCTGCGCGTAATCTGCTGCTTGC
AAACAAAAAAACCACCGCTACCAGCGGTGGTTTGTTTGCCGGATCAAGAGCTACCAACTCTTTTTCCGAA
GGTAACTGGCTTCAGCAGAGCGCAGATACCAAATACTGTTCTTCTAGTGTAGCCGTAGTTAGGCCACCAC
TTCAAGAACTCTGTAGCACCGCCTACATACCTCGCTCTGCTAATCCTGTTACCAGTGGCTGCTGCCAGTG
GCGATAAGTCGTGTCTTACCGGGTTGGACTCAAGACGATAGTTACCGGATAAGGCGCAGCGGTCGGGCTG
AACGGGGGGTTCGTGCACACAGCCCAGCTTGGAGCGAACGACCTACACCGAACTGAGATACCTACAGCGT
GAGCTATGAGAAAGCGCCACGCTTCCCGAAGGGAGAAAGGCGGACAGGTATCCGGTAAGCGGCAGGGTCG
GAACAGGAGAGCGCACGAGGGAGCTTCCAGGGGGAAACGCCTGGTATCTTTATAGTCCTGTCGGGTTTCG
CCACCTCTGACTTGAGCGTCGATTTTTGTGATGCTCGTCAGGGGGGCGGAGCCTATGGAAAAACGCCAGC
AACGCGGCCTTTTTACGGTTCCTGGCCTTTTGCTGGCCTTTTGCTCACATGTTCTTTCCTGCGTTATCCC
CTGATTCTGTGGATAACCGTATTACCGCCTTTGAGTGAGCTGATACCGCTCGCCGCAGCCGAACGACCGA
GCGCAGCGAGTCAGTGAGCGAGGAAGCGGAAGAGCGCCCAATACGCAAACCGCCTCTCCCCGCGCGTTGG
CCGATTCATTAATGCAGCTGGCACGACAGGTTTCCCGACTGGAAAGCGGGCAGTGAGCGCAACGCAATTA
ATACGCGTACCGCTAGCCAGGAAGAGTTTGTAGAAACGCAAAAAGGCCATCCGTCAGGATGGCCTTCTGC
TTAGTTTGATGCCTGGCAGTTTATGGCGGGCGTCCTGCCCGCCACCCTCCGGGCCGTTGCTTCACAACGT
TCAAATCCGCTCCCGGCGGATTTGTCCTACTCAGGAGAGCGTTCACCGACAAACAACAGATAAAACGAAA
GGCCCAGTCTTCCGACTGAGCCTTTCGTTTTATTTGATGCCTGGCAGTTCCCTACTCTCGCGTTAACGCT
AGCATGGATGTTTTCCCAGTCACGACGTTGTAAAACGACGGCCAGTCTTAAGCTCGGGCCCCAAATAATG
ATTTTATTTTGACTGATAGTGACCTGTTCGTTGCAACAAATTGATGAGCAATGCTTTTTTATAATGCCAA
CTTTGTACAAAAAAGCAGAAGGGCCGTCAAGGCCAGGATCCATGGGATCCGCTGGAAATGCTACAGAAGT
ACCTGCCAATTCAACTGTGCTTTCCTTCTGTGCTTTTGCAGTAGACCCTGCTAAAGCATATAAGGATTAC
CTAGCAAGTGGAGGACAACCAATCACCAACTGTGTGAAGATGTTGTGTACACACACTGGTACAGGACAGG
CAATTACTGTAACACCAGAAGCTAACATGGACCAAGAGTCCTTTGGTGGTGCTTCATGTTGTCTGTATTG
TAGATGCCACATTGACCATCCAAATCCTAAAGGATTCTGTGACTTGAAAGGTAAGTACGTCCAAATACCT
ACCACTTGTGCTAATGACCCAGTGGGTTTTACACTTAGAAACACAGTCTGTACCGTCTGCGGAATGTGGA
AAGGTTATGGCTGTAGTTGTGACCAACTCCGCGAACCCTTGATGCAGCTTAATTAAGACGCGATCGCGGC
CTCATGGGCCCAGCTTTCTTGTACAAAGTTGGCATTATAAAAAATAATTGCTCATCAATTTGTTGCAACG
AACAGGTCACTATCAGTCAAAATAAAATCATTATTTGCCATCCAGCTGATATCCCCTATAGTGAGTCGTA
TTACATGGTCATAGCTGTTTCCTGGCAGCTCTGGCCCGTGTCTCAAAATCTCTGATGTTACATTGCACAA
GATAAAAATATATCATCATGCCTCCTCTAGACCAGCCAGGACAGAAATGCCTCGACTTCGCTGCTACCCA
AGGTTGCCGGGTGACGCACACCGTGGAAACGGATGAAGGCACGAACCCAGTGGACATAAGCCTGTTCGGT
TCGTAAGCTGTAATGCAAGTAGCGTATGCGCTCACGCAACTGGTCCAGAACCTTGACCGAACGCAGCGGT
GGTAACGGCGCAGTGGCGGTTTTCATGGCTTGTTATGACTGTTTTT
