>Addgene plasmid #168842 | pEntry_SARS-CoV-1-nsp10 | depositor partial sequence | sequence record 327248 | gene-specific Insert sequence
GCTGGAAATGCTACAGAAGTACCTGCCAATTCAACTGTGCTTTCCTTCTGTGCTTTTGCAGTAGACCCTG
CTAAAGCATATAAGGATTACCTAGCAAGTGGAGGACAACCAATCACCAACTGTGTGAAGATGTTGTGTAC
ACACACTGGTACAGGACAGGCAATTACTGTAACACCAGAAGCTAACATGGACCAAGAGTCCTTTGGTGGT
GCTTCATGTTGTCTGTATTGTAGATGCCACATTGACCATCCAAATCCTAAAGGATTCTGTGACTTGAAAG
GTAAGTACGTCCAAATACCTACCACTTGTGCTAATGACCCAGTGGGTTTTACACTTAGAAACACAGTCTG
TACCGTCTGCGGAATGTGGAAAGGTTATGGCTGTAGTTGTGACCAACTCCGCGAACCCTTGATGCAG
